Addgene plasmid #52035: pcDNA3.1-Hmga2 ATG m7
Purpose: encodes mutant HMGA2
Depositing lab: Julian Downward. Depositing organization: Cancer Research UK. Publication: HMGA2 functions as a competing endogenous RNA to promote lung cancer progression. Kumar MS, Armenteros-Monterroso E, East P, Chakravorty P, Matthews N, Winslow MM, Downward J. Nature. 2014 Jan 9;505(7482):212-7. doi: 10.1038/nature12785. Epub 2013 Dec 4. PubMed 24305048.
Backbone
  Vector backbone: pcDNA3.1
  Backbone manufacturer: Invitrogen
  Vector type: Mammalian Expression
  Selectable markers: Neomycin (select with G418)
Growth in bacteria
  Bacterial resistance: Ampicillin, 100 μg/mL
  Growth temperature: 37°C
  Growth strain: DH5alpha
  Copy number: High Copy
Gene/Insert
  Gene/Insert name: Hmga2
  Species: M. musculus (mouse)
  Mutation: all seven let-7 sites in the 3′ UTR mutated (‘m7’)
  Entrez Gene: Hmga2 (a.k.a. 9430083A20Rik, HMGI-C, Hmgic, pg, pygmy)
  Promoter: CMV
  Cloning method: Restriction Enzyme; 5′ cloning site EcoRI (not destroyed); 3′ cloning site EcoRI (not destroyed)
  Sequencing primers: 5′ CMV-F; 3′ BGH-rev
Terms and licenses: Academic/Nonprofit Terms; Industry Terms: Not Available to Industry
Depositor comments: let-7 sequence for nucleotides 2-15 is CAACCTACTACCTCA.
How to cite: pcDNA3.1-Hmga2 ATG m7 was a gift from Julian Downward (Addgene plasmid # 52035 ; http://n2t.net/addgene:52035 ; RRID:Addgene_52035)
