[The description below was written by a language model from this plasmid's Addgene catalogue record.]
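Description:
pcDNA3.1-Hmga2 ATG m7 is a mammalian expression plasmid built on the Invitrogen pcDNA3.1 backbone and carrying a mutant form of the mouse Hmga2 transcript. It is maintained in E. coli as a high-copy plasmid under ampicillin selection. The backbone's neomycin resistance marker allows G418 selection of stably transfected mammalian cells. The insert was cloned non-directionally into an EcoRI site that is retained at both ends. It sits downstream of the CMV immediate-early promoter, which drives strong constitutive transcription in most mammalian cell lines. The listed reverse sequencing primer (BGH-rev) is consistent with the bovine growth hormone polyadenylation region that normally follows the cloning site in this backbone, although no feature table is provided to confirm the individual elements.

The insert includes the Hmga2 3′ UTR, in which all seven let-7 microRNA binding sites have been mutated (the "m7" designation). The expressed mRNA should therefore no longer be bound or repressed by let-7 family microRNAs. The "ATG" in the name suggests an additional change relating to the start codon, but the record lists only the let-7 site mutations and does not explain this term, so its exact meaning should be checked against the sequence or the associated publication. The stated purpose is simply to encode mutant HMGA2. The linked study examined Hmga2 acting as a competing endogenous RNA in lung cancer progression. In that context, a let-7-site-mutant transcript serves to test whether effects of Hmga2 expression depend on its ability to sequester let-7, by comparison with constructs that keep intact sites.
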