>Addgene plasmid #52035 | pcDNA3.1-Hmga2 ATG m7 | addgene partial sequence | sequence record 81145 | CMV-F 5'-CGCAAATGGGCGGTAGGCGTG-3'
TAGCAGAGCTCTCTGGCTAACTAGAGAACCCACTGCTTACTGGCTTATCGAAATTAATACGACTCACTAT
AGGGAGACCCAAGCTGGCTAGCGTTTAAACTTAAGCTTGGTACCGAGCTCGGATCCACTAGTCCAGTGTG
GTGGAATTCCCGGGATCGCAACTCCCGAGCCTTTGCGGAGAGAGCAACCCTCTCCGCCTCCAACTCTTCC
CTCTCCTTCGCTTCCCGCCTCCTCTCCCTACCTCCACCTCTACCTCCGCCACCCACTGCCCGCAGCGCCT
CCTCCTTTCCTCCTCCTCCTCTCCTCCTCCTCTCTTCCTCCTCCCCTCTCTCTTTTTGGCAGCCGCTGGA
CGTCCGGTGTTGATGGTGGCAGCGGCGGCAGCCTAAGCAGCAGCAGTAGTCCCCGGCGCACTCGCCAGCT
CGCCTGCTCTCGCCGCTCTTGCCCTCTCCAGCTCTCTACATCCCGTCTCCCGAAAGGTGCTGGGCGGATT
CGGGGCGGCGGAGGCCGAGCGGCTGCAGCGGCGGTACCGGTAGAGGCAGTGGTAGCGGCGGCGGGAGGCA
GGGCTAGCGCACGCGGTGAGGGCGCCGGGCAGCCGTCCACATCAGCCCAGGGACAACCTGCCGCCCCGGT
GCCACAGAAGCGAGGACGCGGCCGACCCAGGAAGCAGCAGCAAGAGCCAACCTGTGAGCCCTCTCCTAAG
AGACCCAGAGGAAGACCCAAAGGCAGCAAAAACAAGAGCCCCTCTAAAGCAGCCCAGAAGAAAGCAGAGA
CCATTGGAGAAAAACGGCCAAGAGGCAGACCTAGGAAATGGCCACAACAAGTCGTTCAGAAGAAGCCTGC
TCAGGAGACTGAAGAGACATCCTCGCAAGAGTCCGCAGAGGAGGATTAGGGGGCGCCGACATTCAATTTC
TAACGCAGCATCAGTTGGATCTTTTGAAGGGAGAAGACACTGCAGTGACCAGTTATTCTTAACTGCCACG
GTCTTTCTACTTCCTGCGGGGTGGGGCGGGGGCGGGGCT
