>Addgene plasmid #52035 | pcDNA3.1-Hmga2 ATG m7 | addgene partial sequence | sequence record 82084 | BGH-rev 5'-TAGAAGGCACAGTCGAGG-3'
GACTCGAGCGGCCGCCACTGTGCTGGATATCTGCAGAATTCGCCCTTGGCTGTTATGTTTATTGTGCAGA
CAGTGATAATCCACTAGAGAAGGTATTGCCACAAGCAAGCCGTCCAAGTACAATCACAGACAGCGACTCT
ACACAAGGAACAGAGAACGAAGTCAGAGGGCACACAAAGGAACGGGGAGAAAGTTGGATGCAGTTAATCG
TCTTGATAAGTTTCTCCTGCAAACATACTTAGCTTGCAGAAATGGTAGAGAAGTTAGATGTCCAGTCTTA
CTTAGCTGTGACCAACAACAGTAAAAAACAGTCTTATAAAATTTATCTCCCACAAAAATAAACTATATAT
ATAAAAATTTTATGATGTTCTCACTGTTCCATTGGACACAAGCCTTTTTTTTTCTCTTTTTTTTCTTTTT
TTTCAGTATGAAAAATGCGTTATACTGGGACTTAAGCGTTAGTAGTGTGTTTTGATTGTACAACATACAG
GAAATAAGGAATAACTTCATCAGAGATGGAAATTGCTCGGTGTGCCGAGTCTGGCCAACACGAGAAGCTG
CTTCAGTTTTTATGAGCTGGCCAAAATGAGGTTTCTGTAAGGCCCATCCGAAGACCCGGAATGAGAATCT
GATATTTATAAGCCACTGTTTATTTGATTATTTAATGCATTGTTAACAGTCATGTTGAATTTTAATCTCT
CCATAGCTCCTTTGGCGACTCACAACAGTGAGCCATCTGCCAGTCTCAGAGCGGCACGTGGCCTTTGAAG
TAACCTCCCTGAAAACAGCTGGAAGAGACATGGTTGTTTGTTTGTTTCATTTGGCTTCAGTATTAACTTA
TACTGACACAAGCCACTATGAGAAACTACCTCCTGGCCCAGTGGGTAACACTCTGGAAAG
