>Addgene plasmid #52035 | pcDNA3.1-Hmga2 ATG m7 | addgene partial sequence | sequence record 82789 | mHmga2-3UTR-Rev 5'-mouse 3' UTR Hmga2 to get the let7 sites-3'
TTGAAGTAACCTCCCTGAAAACAGCTGGAAGAGACATGGTTGTTTGTTTGTTTCATTTGGCTTCAGTATT
AACTTATACTGACACAAGCCACTATGAGAAACTACCTCCTGGCCCAGTGGGTAACACTCTGGAAAGTCAG
CACACTTAATAGGAGAGAAAGGCATAGAAACTCTACACAAGAAGCGTCCAAAACAAATCTGCTTGAGACA
TTTTTTTACAAAAATCACATTGTGTAAAATACATGAAAAAATATCGGTCAAGCATATTCTTCTAGGCAAC
AAATCTTAGAAATCTATTTTTTTCCTTTTTCATTGCATTAGGCAAAAGGCTGAGCTGGTTGTAGCAAAAT
TTCAAGTTTCTTTGAAGGTTGGCTTGATTTTAATTCATTTATTTTTGCAAAAGTATGTAAAAAAATTGTG
TTTCTATCAAGTGTCTTTTACCAAAAAAAATGTTTCAATGAGGGAGAGGTGAGGTTTGAGCTCCTTCAAA
CATGGGGGAAGGAAATCAATGAGTGATATAGGCTGCAAGTTCGTTCCTTTGGAAGTGTGGCGTTAGTTCC
TTGCAAATCAGGAAGTCCATTTGTTTCAATAATTCATTTGCGTTACAAACTTGGAGACTTATATTTGAAC
ACTACAGATGTGTGTGTGTGATACAAAGTAGTGTCACTGAAAAAAAAATTCTCCTTAAGAACCTAGGAGC
AACTTGACTCAAAACTGTTTCAAATTAATGTAACAATCTAGCAGGAAAGCTGCCACAAGCATTTGTAACA
TTTTAATTAAAAAAAAAAAAAGTCATAGAAACATGCATAGCCTGCTGAGACGGAGTAAGAGTACAGAGAA
GAATGGTCGAGAACTGGGGATGGCTGAGATGCCGACCCAGTAAGGTTTGGTTTGGTTTTGGTGGGCTTTT
TTTTTTCCTTTCTCTTGCAGGGCTTGTGTCTAGCAGCGTGTAACAAGTGCAGGGCTGTAAATTCACTGTA
GCATTCAGCGTTAGTATTGAGGAGTGGGGATTATTGCATCTCTGGCT
